Addgene plasmid #17158: -226bp goosecoid luciferase
Depositing lab: Ken Cho. Depositing organization: University of California, Irvine. Publication: Molecular mechanisms of Spemann's organizer formation: conserved growth factor synergy between Xenopus and mouse. Watabe T, Kim S, Candia A, Rothbacher U, Hashimoto C, Inoue K, Cho KW. Genes Dev. 1995 Dec 15. 9(24):3038-50. 10.1101/gad.9.24.3038 PubMed 8543150.
Backbone
  Vector backbone: pOLuc
  Vector type: Luciferase
Growth in bacteria
  Bacterial resistance: Ampicillin, 100 μg/mL
  Growth temperature: 37°C
  Growth strain: DH5alpha
  Copy number: Unknown
Gene/Insert
  Gene/Insert name: goosecoid promoter (alt name: goosecoid)
  Species: X. laevis (frog)
  Insert size (bp): 230
  Entrez Gene: gsc-a (a.k.a. Xgsc, goosecoid)
  Tag / fusion protein: luciferase (C terminal on backbone)
  Cloning method: Restriction Enzyme; 5′ cloning site BamHI (not destroyed); 3′ cloning site HindIII (not destroyed)
  Sequencing primers: 5′ SP6; 3′ LucNRev
Terms and licenses: Academic/Nonprofit Terms; Industry Terms: Not Available to Industry
Depositor comments: Generated by PCR using the 3' primer (nucleotides - 5 to + 12 relative to the transcription start site) and 5' primer to -226. The 3' primer contained a HindIII restriction site at its 5' terminus and the 5' primer contained a BamHI restriction site at its 5' terminus for directional cloning into pOLuc.
How to cite: -226bp goosecoid luciferase was a gift from Ken Cho (Addgene plasmid # 17158 ; http://n2t.net/addgene:17158 ; RRID:Addgene_17158)
