[The description below was written by a language model from this plasmid's Addgene catalogue record.]
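Description:
-226bp goosecoid luciferase is a promoter-reporter plasmid built on the pOLuc luciferase backbone. It is propagated in E. coli under ampicillin selection. The record does not state the origin of replication or copy number, and no feature table is available, so other backbone elements cannot be described.

The insert is a roughly 230 bp fragment of the Xenopus laevis goosecoid (gsc-a) promoter. It was amplified by PCR to span from position -226 upstream of the transcription start site to about +12 downstream of it. The primers carried a BamHI site at the 5′ end and a HindIII site at the 3′ end, which allowed directional cloning into pOLuc, and both sites remain intact. In this arrangement the goosecoid fragment sits immediately upstream of the backbone's luciferase coding sequence. Although the catalogue lists luciferase as a C-terminal "tag", it functions as a reporter whose transcription depends on the cloned promoter sequence, not as a protein fusion partner. Luciferase activity therefore gives a quantitative readout of how strongly this short proximal promoter region is activated.

Goosecoid is a homeobox gene expressed in Spemann's organizer. The associated publication title concerns growth factor synergy in organizer formation in Xenopus and mouse. The naming by 5′ endpoint suggests the construct may belong to a promoter deletion series, though the record does not say so. It is suited to mapping cis-regulatory sequences in the goosecoid promoter and testing their response to inductive growth factor signals, although the record does not specify the assay system or delivery method.
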