>Addgene plasmid #17158 | -226bp goosecoid luciferase | addgene partial sequence | sequence record 23873 | SP6 5'-ATTTAGGTGACACTATAG-3'
NCTGCGCCTGCNGTCGACTCTGAGGATCCCATTAATCAGATTAACGGTGAGCAATTAGCTCCTGTGAATA
ACTACAGGGAGAGTCTGCGATTTTTCTAAAGGTTTTCCTAATGGAGTGGATTAGTTTGATTACATTAAAT
CTCAATATACAGATGAGTCTCCTCTCACCCCATCCCATCCCAGAGTGGAGCTGCTGTGCTTCAGCGCTGG
GTGACGTGGTAGCGCTATATAAGGGAAGAGGCACAGATGGGAGAGGACTGCAGTCTGAAGCTTGGCATTC
CGGTACTGTTGGTAAAATGGAAGACGCCAAAAACATAAAGAAAGGCCCGGCGCCATTCTATCCTCTAGAG
GATGGAACCGCTGGAGAGCAACTGCATAAGGCTATGAAGAGATACGCCCTGGTTCCTGGAACAATTGCTT
TTACAGATGCACATATCGAGGTGAACATCACGTACGCGGAATACTTCGAAATGTCCGTTCGGTTGGCAGA
AGCTATGAAACGATATGGGCTGAATACAAATCACAGAATCGTCGTATGCAGTGAAAACTCTCTTCAATTC
TTTATGCCGGTGTTGGGCGCGTTATTTATCGGAGTTGCAGTTGCGCCCGCGAACGACATTTATANGGAAC
GTGATTTGCCCCAACAGTATGAACATTTCGCAGCCTACCGTAGTGTTTGTTTCCAAAAAGGGGTTGCAAA
AAATTTTGAACGTGCAAAAAAAATTACCAATAATCCAGAAAATTATTATCATGGATTCTAAACGGATTCA
CCAGGGATTTCAGTCGATGTACACGTTCGTCACATCTCATCTACCTCCNGNTTTATGAAACNATTNGACC
AANNCTTNGTCGGNAAANATNGNN
